Addgene plasmid #182291: pEB2_mScarletI_mVenusNB-MrkH
Purpose: expresses c-di-GMP biosensor in E. coli
Depositing lab: Howard Berg. Depositing organization: Harvard University. Publication: Signaling events that occur when cells of Escherichia coli encounter a glass surface. Vrabioiu AM, Berg HC. Proc Natl Acad Sci U S A. 2022 Feb 8;119(6). pii: 2116830119. doi: 10.1073/pnas.2116830119. PubMed 35131853.
Backbone
  Vector backbone: pEB2
  Backbone manufacturer: J. H. Davis, A. J. Rubin, R. T. Sauer, Design, construction and characterization of a set of insulated bacterial promoters.
  Backbone size w/o insert (bp): 3200
  Total vector size (bp): 5320
  Modifications to backbone: E. Balleza, J. M. Kim, P. Cluzel, Systematic characterization of maturation time of fluorescent proteins in living cells. Nat Methods 15, 47-51 (2018).
  Vector type: Bacterial Expression
Growth in bacteria
  Bacterial resistance: Kanamycin, 50 μg/mL
  Growth temperature: 37°C
  Growth strain: DH5alpha
  Copy number: Low Copy
Gene/Insert
  Gene/Insert name: mVenusNB-MrkH (alt names: cyclic di-GMP sensor; c-di-GMP sensor; Sensor)
  Species: Synthetic; K. pneumoniae
  Promoter: proC
  Tag / fusion protein: mVenusNB internal fusion to MrkH
  Cloning method: Ligation Independent Cloning
  Sequencing primers: 5′ TG GACATCACCT CTCATAATG; 3′ GAG CCT TTC GTT TTA TTT GAT GC
Resource information
  A portion of this plasmid was derived from a plasmid made by: Maria Schumacher, Duke University School of Medicine, Durham NC
Terms and licenses: Academic/Nonprofit Terms; Industry Terms: Not Available to Industry
Depositor comments: We obtained the codon optimized MrkH sequence from Maria Schumacher, as described in her publication PMID: 27551088
How to cite: pEB2_mScarletI_mVenusNB-MrkH was a gift from Howard Berg (Addgene plasmid # 182291 ; http://n2t.net/addgene:182291 ; RRID:Addgene_182291)
