[The description below was written by a language model from this plasmid's Addgene catalogue record and pLannotate feature annotations shown in this document.]
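Description:
pEB2_mScarletI_mVenusNB-MrkH is a low-copy bacterial expression plasmid of about 5.3 kb that produces a fluorescent cyclic di-GMP biosensor in E. coli. It is built on the pEB2 backbone. Replication depends on the pSC101 origin together with its Rep101 (RepA) initiator protein, which accounts for the low copy number. Selection is by kanamycin through a Tn5-type neo/nptII gene; the short tnpA fragment annotated next to it appears to be a remnant of that resistance cassette rather than a functional transposase. A lambda t0 terminator lies downstream of the resistance gene.

The payload is driven by proC, a constitutive insulated bacterial promoter, which is listed in the catalogue but not annotated in the feature table. The table shows a complete mScarlet-I coding sequence followed only a few bases later by two GFP-family fragments separated by a gap of roughly 680 bp, then a remnant of a multiple cloning site and the rrnB T1 terminator. This layout fits the catalogue description of an internal fusion between mVenusNB and MrkH, the codon-optimised c-di-GMP-binding protein from Klebsiella pneumoniae. The unannotated gap presumably holds MrkH, placed between the two halves of the yellow fluorescent protein, so that ligand binding could alter the mVenusNB signal. The red mScarlet-I would plausibly serve as a c-di-GMP-insensitive reference for ratiometric readout, and the close spacing suggests it may be fused to the sensor, although the record states neither point. The plasmid was used to monitor c-di-GMP signalling in living E. coli cells, in work on the events that follow contact with a glass surface.
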