Features (pLannotate 1.2.2; 10 found; start..end, strand, type, name):
    694..813     -  CDS            tnpA (fragment): TN5P_ECOLX - Also known as tnp. Experimental evidence at protein level: Swiss-Prot protein existence level 1. Mediates transposition of transposon Tn5 by a 'cut and paste' mechanism. First, the monomeric transposase binds the 19 bp inverted DNA repeats flanking the transposon. Then, dimerization of the DNA- bound transposase creates a synaptic DNA complex. After nicking of the first DNA strand, excision of the transposon proceeds through a series of intermediates. The transposase then mediates the insertion of the transposon at a new site by strand transfer. The activity of the wild- type tran
   1047..1736    +  CDS            mScarlet-I: mScarlet-I is a basic (constitutively fluorescent) red fluorescent protein published in 2016, derived from synthetic construct. It is reported to be a rapidly-maturing monomer with moderate acid sensitivity.
   1749..2183    +  CDS            GFP (fragment): green fluorescent protein
   2868..3148    +  CDS            GFP (fragment): Aequoria victoria green fluorescent protein
   3157..3176    +  misc_feature   MCS (fragment): pUC18/19 multiple cloning site
   3187..3233    +  terminator     rrnB T1 terminator: transcription terminator T1 from the E. coli rrnB gene
   3406..4356    -  CDS            Rep101: RepA protein needed for replication with the pSC101 origin; rep101
   4404..4626    -  rep_origin     pSC101 ori: low-copy replication origin that requires the Rep101 protein
   5132..5166    -  terminator     lambda t0 terminator: minimal transcription terminator from phage lambda (Scholtissek and Grosse, 1987)
   5210..662     -  CDS            neo (across the origin): KKA2_KLEPN - Also known as kan, nptII. Experimental evidence at protein level: Swiss-Prot protein existence level 1. Resistance to kanamycin, neomycin, paromomycin, ribostamycin, butirosin and gentamicin B. From Klebsiella pneumoniae.
>Addgene plasmid #182291 | pEB2_mScarletI_mVenusNB-MrkH | addgene full sequence | sequence record 355953 | Addgene NGS Result
ATGTCCTGATAGCGGTCCGCCACACCCAGCCGGCCACAGTCGATGAATCCAGAAAAGCGGCCATTTTCCA
CCATGATATTCGGCAAGCAGGCATCGCCATGGGTCACGACGAGATCCTCGCCGTCGGGCATGCGCGCCTT
GAGCCTGGCGAACAGTTCGGCTGGCGCGAGCCCCTGATGCTCTTCGTCCAGATCATCCTGATCGACAAGA
CCGGCTTCCATCCGAGTACGTGCTCGCTCGATGCGATGTTTCGCTTGGTGGTCGAATGGGCAGGTAGCCG
GATCAAGCGTATGCAGCCGCCGCATTGCATCAGCCATGATGGATACTTTCTCGGCAGGAGCAAGGTGAGA
TGACAGGAGATCCTGCCCCGGCACTTCGCCCAATAGCAGCCAGTCCCTTCCCGCTTCAGTGACAACGTCG
AGCACAGCTGCGCAAGGAACGCCCGTCGTGGCCAGCCACGATAGCCGCGCTGCCTCGTCCTGCAGTTCAT
TCAGGGCACCGGACAGGTCGGTCTTGACAAAAAGAACCGGGCGCCCCTGCGCTGACAGCCGGAACACGGC
GGCATCAGAGCAGCCGATTGTCTGTTGTGCCCAGTCATAGCCGAATAGCCTCTCCACCCAAGCGGCCGGA
GAACCTGCGTGCAATCCATCTTGTTCAATCATGCGAAACGATCCTCATCCTGTCTCTTGATCAGATCTTG
ATCCCCTGCGCCATCAGATCCTTGGCGGCAAGAAAGCCATCCAGTTTACTTTGCAGGGCTTCCCAACCTT
ACCAGAGGGCGCCCCAGCTGGCAATTCCGACGTCTAAGAAACCATTATTATCATGACATTAACCTATAAA
AATAGGCGTATCACGAGGCCCTTTCGTCTTCACCACAGCTAACACCACGTCGTCCCTATCTGCTGCCCTA
GGTCTATGAGTGGTTGCTGGATAACTTTACGGGCATGCATAAGGCTCGTATGATATATTCAGGGAGACCA
CAACGGTTTCCCTCTACAAATAATTTTGTTTAACTTTTCTAGATTTAAGAAGGAGATATACATATGAGTA
AAGGAGAAGCTGTGATTAAAGAGTTCATGCGCTTCAAAGTTCACATGGAGGGTTCTATGAACGGTCACGA
GTTCGAGATCGAAGGCGAAGGCGAGGGCCGTCCGTATGAAGGCACCCAGACCGCCAAACTGAAAGTGACT
AAAGGCGGCCCGCTGCCTTTTTCCTGGGACATCCTGAGCCCGCAATTTATGTACGGTTCTAGGGCGTTCA
TCAAACACCCAGCGGATATCCCGGACTATTATAAGCAGTCTTTTCCGGAAGGTTTCAAGTGGGAACGCGT
AATGAATTTTGAAGATGGTGGTGCCGTGACCGTCACTCAGGACACCTCCCTGGAGGATGGCACCCTGATC
TATAAAGTTAAACTGCGTGGTACTAATTTTCCACCTGATGGCCCGGTGATGCAGAAAAAGACGATGGGTT
GGGAGGCGTCTACCGAACGCTTGTATCCGGAAGATGGTGTGCTGAAAGGCGACATTAAAATGGCCCTGCG
CCTGAAAGATGGCGGCCGCTATCTGGCTGACTTCAAAACCACGTACAAAGCCAAGAAACCTGTGCAGATG
CCTGGCGCGTACAATGTGGACCGCAAACTGGACATCACCTCTCATAATGAAGATTATACGGTGGTAGAGC
AATATGAGCGCTCCGAGGGTCGTCATTCTACCGGTGGCATGGATGAACTATACAAATAAGGAACAGACAT
GAGTAAAGGAGAAGAACTTTTCACTGGAGTTGTCCCAATTCTTGTTGAATTAGATGGTGATGTTAATGGG
CACAAATTTTCTGTCAGTGGAGAGGGTGAAGGTGATGCAACATACGGAAAACTTACCCTTAAATTGATTT
GCACTACTGGAAAACTACCTGTTCCATGGCCAACACTTGTCACTACTTTGGGTTATGGTGTTCAATGCTT
TGCGAGATACCCAGATCATATGAAACAGCATGACTTTTTCAAGAGTGCCATGCCCGAAGGTTATGTACAG
GAAAGAACTATATTTTTCAAAGATGACGGGAACTACAAGACACGTGCTGAAGTCAAGTTTGAAGGTGATA
CCCTTGTTAATAGAATCGAGTTAAAAGGTATTGATTTTAAAGAAGATGGAAACATTCTTGGACACAAATT
GGAATACAACTATGGTAGTGGTACCGAGGGTACCATTAAGACCAGCAAATACGAAATCATTGCGATCTTC
CGTGAGGAACTGCGTAAGCGTACCGAGATCGAAATTTTCTTTAACAACACCAGCATCATCACCCAGCTGA
CCCGTGTGGATTTCGCGGAGTTTCACATCCAAACCCACCGTAAGATTCCGAGCGGTCACAAAATCCGTTT
CCTGCTGCACAGCGACAGCGGCAAAATTGAGTTTAACGCGGCGCTGACCAAGCACGATAACAGCGGTGTT
GACAAAGGCATCCGTTACGCGTTTAGCCTGCCGGAATGCCTGCAGGTGGTTCAACGTCGTCGTGATCCGC
GTTTCCGTCTGCGTCACGAGCACGACTTTTACTGCCGTGGTCGTCACAAGAACGGCGAAAACTACCTGTT
CGACATCAAAGATATTAGCGACGGTGGCTGCGCGCTGATGACCAAGACCCCGAACCTGAAATTTCTGAGC
CACAACGCGCTGCTGAAGAACGCGGTGCTGATGCTGGCGGAGTATGGCGAAATCACCATTGATCTGGTGG
TTAAAAACGTGATCGTTATTACCCTGGACAACGCGAACGAGGAAAGCGAAAGCTACTATCAGATCAGCTG
CCAATTCAAGTTTCGTCACCTGGACGATCAGCGTCGTATCGAGAAGATTCTGCTGGATCTGATTCTGAAC
TCACACAATGTATACATCACGGCAGACAAACAAAAGAATGGAATCAAAGCGAACTTCAAAATTAGACACA
ACATTGAAGATGGAGGTGTTCAACTAGCAGACCATTATCAACAAAATACTCCAATTGGCGATGGCCCTGT
CCTTTTACCAGACAACCATTACCTGTCCTACCAATCTAAGCTTTCGAAAGATCCCAACGAAAAGAGAGAC
CACATGGTCCTTCTTGAGTTTGTAACAGCTGCTGGGATTACACATGGCATGGATGAACTATACAAATAAA
TGTCCAGACCTGCAGGCATGCAAGCTCTAGAGGCATCAAATAAAACGAAAGGCTCAGTCGAAAGACTGGG
CCTTTCGTTTTATCTGTTGAAATGCACCAAAAACTCGTAAAAGCTCTGATGTATCTATCTTTTTTACACC
GTTTTCATCTGTGCATATGGACAGTTTTCCCTTTGATATCTAACGGTGAACAGTTGTTCTACTTTTGTTT
GTTAGTCTTGATGCTTCACTGATAGATACAAGAGCCATAAGAACCTCAGATCCTTCCGTATTTAGCCAGT
ATGTTCTCTAGTGTGGTTCGTTGTTTTTGCGTGAGCCATGAGAACGAACCATTGAGATCATGCTTACTTT
GCATGTCACTCAAAAATTTTGCCTCAAAACTGGTGAGCTGAATTTTTGCAGTTAAAGCATCGTGTAGTGT
TTTTCTTAGTCCGTTACGTAGGTAGGAATCTGATGTAATGGTTGTTGGTATTTTGTCACCATTCATTTTT
ATCTGGTTGTTCTCAAGTTCGGTTACGAGATCCATTTGTCTATCTAGTTCAACTTGGAAAATCAACGTAT
CAGTCGGGCGGCCTCGCTTATCAACCACCAATTTCATATTGCTGTAAGTGTTTAAATCTTTACTTATTGG
TTTCAAAACCCATTGGTTAAGCCTTTTAAACTCATGGTAGTTATTTTCAAGCATTAACATGAACTTAAAT
TCATCAAGGCTAATCTCTATATTTGCCTTGTGAGTTTTCTTTTGTGTTAGTTCTTTTAATAACCACTCAT
AAATCCTCATAGAGTATTTGTTTTCAAAAGACTTAACATGTTCCAGATTATATTTTATGAATTTTTTTAA
CTGGAAAAGATAAGGCAATATCTCTTCACTAAAAACTAATTCTAATTTTTCGCTTGAGAACTTGGCATAG
TTTGTCCACTGGAAAATCTCAAAGCCTTTAACCAAAGGATTCCTGATTTCCACAGTTCTCGTCATCAGCT
CTCTGGTTGCTTTAGCTAATACACCATAAGCATTTTCCCTACTGATGTTCATCATCTGAGCGTATTGGTT
ATAAGTGAACGATACCGTCCGTTCTTTCCTTGTAGGGTTTTCAATCGTGGGGTTGAGTAGTGCCACACAG
CATAAAATTAGCTTGGTTTCATGCTCCGTTAAGTCATAGCGACTAATCGCTAGTTCATTTGCTTTGAAAA
CAACTAATTCAGACATACATCTCAATTGGTCTAGGTGATTTTAATCACTATACCAATTGAGATGGGCTAG
TCAATGATAATTACTAGTCCTTTTCCTTTGAGTTGTGGGTATCTGTAAATTCTGCTAGACCTTTGCTGGA
AAACTTGTAAATTCTGCTAGACCCTCTGTAAATTCCGCTAGACCTTTGTGTGTTTTTTTTGTTTATATTC
AAGTGGTTATAATTTATAGAATAAAGAAAGAATAAAAAAAGATAAAAAGAATAGATCCCAGCCCTGTGTA
TAACTCACTACTTTAGTCAGTTCCGCAGTATTACAAAAGGATGTCGCAAACGCTGTTTGCTCCTCTACAA
AACAGACCTTAAAACCCTAAAGGCTTAAGTAGCACCCTCGCAAGCTCGGGCAAATCGCTGAATATTCCTT
TTGTCTCCGACCATCAGGCACCTGAGTCGCTGTCTTTTTCGTGACATTCAGTTCGCTGCGCTCACGGCTC
TGGCAGTGAATGGGGGTAAATGGCACTACAGGCGCCTTTTATGGATTCATGCAAGGAAACTACCCATAAT
ACAAGAAAAGCCCGTCACGGGCTTCTCAGGGCGTTTTATGGCGGGTCTGCTATGTGGTGCTATCTGACTT
TTTGCTGTTCAGCAGTTCCTGCCCTCTGATTTTCCAGTCTGACCACTTCGGATTATCCCGTGACAGGTCA
TTCAGACTGGCTAATGCACCCAGTAAGGCAGCGGTATCATCAACAGGCTTACCCGTCTTACTGTCAACCA
GACCCGCCAGGATTCTCATGCATAAAAAACGCCCGGCGGCAACCGAGCGTTCTGAATTAATTAATCATCG
CGACTGCAGAGATCCCAGAGTCCTTATTAGAAGAACTCGTCAAGAAGGCGATAGAAGGCGATGCGCTGCG
AATCGGGAGCGGCGATACCGTAAAGCACGAGGAAGCGGTCAGCCCATTCGCCGCCAAGCTCTTCAGCAAT
ATCACGGGTAGCCAACGCT
